Addgene plasmid #174794: pET28_6xHis-PARP1-L713F
Purpose: Bacterial expression of a hyperactive PARP1 mutant (L713F destabilizes the autoinhibitory HD subdomain)
Depositing lab: Joan Conaway. Depositing organization: Stowers Institute for Medical Research. Publication: Multiple roles for PARP1 in ALC1-dependent nucleosome remodeling. Ooi SK, Sato S, Tomomori-Sato C, Zhang Y, Wen Z, Banks CAS, Washburn MP, Unruh JR, Florens L, Conaway RC, Conaway JW. Proc Natl Acad Sci U S A. 2021 Sep 7;118(36). pii: 2107277118. doi: 10.1073/pnas.2107277118. PubMed 34465625.
Backbone
  Vector backbone: pET28
  Vector type: Bacterial Expression
Growth in bacteria
  Bacterial resistance: Kanamycin, 50 μg/mL
  Growth temperature: 37°C
  Growth strain: DH5alpha
  Copy number: Low Copy
Gene/Insert
  Gene/Insert name: PARP1-L713F
  Species: H. sapiens (human)
  Mutation: L713F, V762A
  Entrez Gene: PARP1 (a.k.a. ADPRT, ADPRT 1, ADPRT1, ARTD1, PARP, PARP-1, PARS, PPOL, Poly-PARP, pADPRT-1)
  Tag / fusion protein: 6xHis (N terminal on backbone)
  Cloning method: Gibson Cloning
Terms and licenses: Academic/Nonprofit Terms; Industry Terms: Not Available to Industry
Depositor comments: Protein residues 1-1014 (L713F, V762A) (*protein expression may be toxic to host, add 10 mM benzamide to all growth media, see PMID: 28695525 for protocol) (see PMID: 26626480 for detail about the mutation)
How to cite: pET28_6xHis-PARP1-L713F was a gift from Joan Conaway (Addgene plasmid # 174794 ; http://n2t.net/addgene:174794 ; RRID:Addgene_174794)
