[The description below was written by a language model from this plasmid's Addgene catalogue record and the feature table of its GenBank file.]
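Description:
pET28_6xHis-PARP1-L713F is an 8.3 kb bacterial expression plasmid built on the pET28 backbone for producing a hyperactive mutant of human PARP1 in E. coli. It replicates from a ColE1/pBR322-type origin accompanied by the bom region and the rop gene, which keeps copy number low, as the catalogue entry states. Selection is with kanamycin through the aph(3')-Ia (KanR) gene. An f1 phage origin is also present.

The payload is full-length human PARP1 (residues 1–1014), inserted by Gibson cloning and carrying two substitutions, L713F and V762A. According to the record, L713F destabilizes the autoinhibitory HD subdomain, which gives the hyperactive enzyme. No role is stated for V762A. Transcription is driven by a T7 promoter followed immediately by a lac operator, with translation from the T7 gene 10 ribosome binding site and termination at the T7 terminator. The plasmid-borne lacI gene supplies the repressor, so expression stays repressed until IPTG is added in a host that provides T7 RNA polymerase. The protein is fused at its N terminus to a backbone-encoded 6xHis tag followed by a thrombin cleavage site, allowing metal-affinity purification and optional tag removal. The feature table does not annotate the PARP1 coding region itself, which evidently occupies the gap between the thrombin site and the downstream elements. A second 6xHis sequence from the backbone is annotated just before the terminator, but the record lists only the N-terminal tag and does not say whether this one is translated.

The depositor notes that the expressed protein may be toxic to the host. The associated work concerns PARP1's roles in ALC1-dependent nucleosome remodeling, consistent with use of the purified recombinant enzyme in biochemical assays.
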