LOCUS       Exported 8334 bp ds-DNA circular SYN 23-SEP-2021
DEFINITION  Bacterial expression of a hyperactive PARP1 mutant (L713F
            destabilizes the autoinhibitory HD subdomain).
ACCESSION   .
VERSION     .
KEYWORDS    pET28_6xHis-PARP1-L713F
SOURCE      synthetic DNA construct
  ORGANISM  synthetic DNA construct
REFERENCE   1 (bases 1 to 8334)
  TITLE     PARP and ALC1 plasmids
REFERENCE   2 (bases 1 to 8334)
  AUTHORS   .
  TITLE     Direct Submission
  JOURNAL   Exported Sep 23, 2021 from SnapGene Server 1.1.58
            http://www.snapgene.com
FEATURES             Location/Qualifiers
     source          1..8334
                     /organism="synthetic DNA construct"
                     /mol_type="other DNA"
     primer_bind     1..20
                     /label=T7
                     /note="T7 promoter, forward primer"
     promoter        1..19
                     /label=T7 promoter
                     /note="promoter for bacteriophage T7 RNA polymerase"
     protein_bind    20..44
                     /label=lac operator
                     /bound_moiety="lac repressor encoded by lacI"
                     /note="The lac repressor binds to the lac operator to
                     inhibit transcription in E. coli. This inhibition can be
                     relieved by adding lactose or
                     isopropyl-beta-D-thiogalactopyranoside (IPTG)."
     RBS             59..81
                     /note="efficient ribosome binding site from bacteriophage
                     T7 gene 10 (Olins and Rangwala, 1989)"
     CDS             100..117
                     /codon_start=1
                     /product="6xHis affinity tag"
                     /label=6xHis
                     /translation="HHHHHH"
     CDS             127..144
                     /codon_start=1
                     /product="thrombin recognition and cleavage site"
                     /label=thrombin site
                     /translation="LVPRGS"
     CDS             3199..3216
                     /codon_start=1
                     /product="6xHis affinity tag"
                     /label=6xHis
                     /translation="HHHHHH"
     primer_bind     complement(3269..3287)
                     /label=T7 Term
                     /note="T7 terminator, reverse primer"
     terminator      3283..3330
                     /label=T7 terminator
                     /note="transcription terminator for bacteriophage T7 RNA
                     polymerase"
     rep_origin      3367..3822
                     /direction=RIGHT
                     /label=f1 ori
                     /note="f1 bacteriophage origin of replication; arrow
                     indicates direction of (+) strand synthesis"
     primer_bind     complement(3454..3473)
                     /label=F1ori-R
                     /note="F1 origin, reverse primer"
     primer_bind     3664..3685
                     /label=F1ori-F
                     /note="F1 origin, forward primer"
     CDS             complement(3914..4729)
                     /codon_start=1
                     /gene="aph(3')-Ia"
                     /product="aminoglycoside phosphotransferase"
                     /label=KanR
                     /note="confers resistance to kanamycin in bacteria or G418
                     (Geneticin(R)) in eukaryotes"
                     /translation="MSHIQRETSCSRPRLNSNMDADLYGYKWARDNVGQSGATIYRLYG
                     KPDAPELFLKHGKGSVANDVTDEMVRLNWLTEFMPLPTIKHFIRTPDDAWLLTTAIPGK
                     TAFQVLEEYPDSGENIVDALAVFLRRLHSIPVCNCPFNSDRVFRLAQAQSRMNNGLVDA
                     SDFDDERNGWPVEQVWKEMHKLLPFSPDSVVTHGDFSLDNLIFDEGKLIGCIDVGRVGI
                     ADRYQDLAILWNCLGEFSPSLQKRLFQKYGIDNPDMNKLQFHLMLDEFF"
     primer_bind     4637..4656
                     /label=Kan-R
                     /note="Kanamycin resistance gene, reverse primer"
     primer_bind     4721..4740
                     /label=pENTR-R
                     /note="pENTR vectors, reverse primer"
     rep_origin      4851..5439
                     /direction=RIGHT
                     /label=ori
                     /note="high-copy-number ColE1/pMB1/pBR322/pUC origin of
                     replication"
     primer_bind     5340..5359
                     /label=pBR322ori-F
                     /note="pBR322 origin, forward primer"
     primer_bind     5593..5610
                     /label=L4440
                     /note="L4440 vector, forward primer"
     misc_feature    5625..5764
                     /label=bom
                     /note="basis of mobility region from pBR322"
     primer_bind     complement(5690..5709)
                     /label=pRS-marker
                     /note="pRS vectors, use to sequence yeast selectable
                     marker"
     primer_bind     5850..5872
                     /label=pGEX 3'
                     /note="pGEX vectors, reverse primer"
     CDS             complement(5866..6057)
                     /codon_start=1
                     /gene="rop"
                     /product="Rop protein, which maintains plasmids at low copy
                     number"
                     /label=rop
                     /translation="MTKQEKTALNMARFIRSQTLTLLEKLNELDADEQADICESLHDHA
                     DELYRSCLARFGDDGENL"
     CDS             complement(6866..7948)
                     /codon_start=1
                     /gene="lacI"
                     /product="lac repressor"
                     /label=lacI
                     /note="The lac repressor binds to the lac operator to
                     inhibit transcription in E. coli. This inhibition can be
                     relieved by adding lactose or
                     isopropyl-beta-D-thiogalactopyranoside (IPTG)."
                     /translation="MKPVTLYDVAEYAGVSYQTVSRVVNQASHVSAKTREKVEAAMAEL
                     NYIPNRVAQQLAGKQSLLIGVATSSLALHAPSQIVAAIKSRADQLGASVVVSMVERSGV
                     EACKAAVHNLLAQRVSGLIINYPLDDQDAIAVEAACTNVPALFLDVSDQTPINSIIFSH
                     EDGTRLGVEHLVALGHQQIALLAGPLSSVSARLRLAGWHKYLTRNQIQPIAEREGDWSA
                     MSGFQQTMQMLNEGIVPTAMLVANDQMALGAMRAITESGLRVGADISVVGYDDTEDSSC
                     YIPPLTTIKQDFRLLGQTSVDRLLQLSQGQAVKGNQLLPVSLVKRKTTLAPNTQTASPR
                     ALADSLMQLARQVSRLESGQ"
     primer_bind     7910..7929
                     /label=LacI-R
                     /note="LacI, reverse primer"
     promoter        complement(7949..8026)
                     /gene="lacI"
                     /label=lacI promoter
     primer_bind     8232..8251
                     /label=pBRrevBam
                     /note="pBR322 vectors, tet region, downstream of BamHI,
                     reverse primer"
ORIGIN
        1 taatacgact cactataggg gaattgtgag cggataacaa ttcccctcta gaaataattt
       61 tgtttaactt taagaaggag atataccatg ggcagcagcc atcatcatca tcatcacagc
      121 agcggcctgg tgccgcgcgg cagccatatg gcggagtctt ctgataagct gtatcgagtc
      181 gagtacgcca agagcgggcg cgcctcttgc aagaaatgca gcgagagcat ccccaaggac
      241 tcgctccgga tggccatcat ggtgcagtcg cccatgtttg atggaaaagt cccacactgg
      301 taccacttct cctgcttctg gaaggtgggc cactccatcc ggcaccctga cgttgaggtg
      361 gatgggttct ctgagcttcg gtgggatgac cagcagaaag tcaagaagac agcggaagct
      421 ggaggagtga caggcaaagg ccaggatgga attggtagca aggcagagaa gactctgggt
      481 gactttgcag cagagtatgc caagtccaac agaagtacgt gcaaggggtg tatggagaag
      541 atagaaaagg gccaggtgcg cctgtccaag aagatggtgg acccggagaa gccacagcta
      601 ggcatgattg accgctggta ccatccaggc tgctttgtca agaacaggga ggagctgggt
      661 ttccggcccg agtacagtgc gagtcagctc aagggcttca gcctccttgc tacagaggat
      721 aaggaagccc tgaagaagca gctcccagga gtcaagagtg aaggaaagag aaaaggcgat
      781 gaggtggatg gagtggatga agtggcgaag aagaaatcta aaaaagaaaa agacaaggat
      841 agtaagcttg aaaaagccct aaaggctcag aacgacctga tctggaacat caaggacgag
      901 ctaaagaaag tgtgttcaac taatgacctg aaggagctac tcatcttcaa caagcagcaa
      961 gtgccttctg gggagtcggc gatcttggac cgagtagctg atggcatggt gttcggtgcc
     1021 ctccttccct gcgaggaatg ctcgggtcag ctggtcttca agagcgatgc ctattactgc
     1081 actggggacg tcactgcctg gaccaagtgt atggtcaaga cacagacacc caaccggaag
     1141 gagtgggtaa ccccaaagga attccgagaa atctcttacc tcaagaaatt gaaggttaaa
     1201 aagcaggacc gtatattccc cccagaaacc agcgcctccg tggcggccac gcctccgccc
     1261 tccacagcct cggctcctgc tgctgtgaac tcctctgctt cagcagataa gccattatcc
     1321 aacatgaaga tcctgactct cgggaagctg tcccggaaca aggatgaagt gaaggccatg
     1381 attgagaaac tcggggggaa gttgacgggg acggccaaca aggcttccct gtgcatcagc
     1441 accaaaaagg aggtggaaaa gatgaataag aagatggagg aagtaaagga agccaacatc
     1501 cgagttgtgt ctgaggactt cctccaggac gtctccgcct ccaccaagag ccttcaggag
     1561 ttgttcttag cgcacatctt gtccccttgg ggggcagagg tgaaggcaga gcctgttgaa
     1621 gttgtggccc caagagggaa gtcaggggct gcgctctcca aaaaaagcaa gggccaggtc
     1681 aaggaggaag gtatcaacaa atctgaaaag agaatgaaat taactcttaa aggaggagca
     1741 gctgtggatc ctgattctgg actggaacac tctgcgcatg tcctggagaa aggtgggaag
     1801 gtcttcagtg ccacccttgg cctggtggac atcgttaaag gaaccaactc ctactacaag
     1861 ctccagcttc tggaggacga caaggaaaac aggtattgga tattcaggtc ctggggccgt
     1921 gtgggtacgg tgatcggtag caacaaactg gaacagatgc cgtccaagga ggatgccatt
     1981 gagcacttca tgaaattata tgaagaaaaa accgggaacg cttggcactc caaaaatttc
     2041 acgaagtatc ccaaaaagtt ctaccccctg gagattgact atggccagga tgaagaggca
     2101 gtgaagaagc tgacagtaaa tcctggcacc aagtccaagc tccccaagcc agttcaggac
     2161 ctcatcaaga tgatctttga tgtggaaagt atgaagaaag ccatggtgga gtatgagatc
     2221 gaccttcaga agatgccctt ggggaagctg agcaaaaggc agatccaggc cgcatactcc
     2281 atcttcagtg aggtccagca ggcggtgtct cagggcagca gcgactctca gatcctggat
     2341 ctctcaaatc gcttttacac cctgatcccc cacgactttg ggatgaagaa gcctccgctc
     2401 ctgaacaatg cagacagtgt gcaggccaag gcggaaatgc ttgacaacct gctggacatc
     2461 gaggtggcct acagtctgct caggggaggg tctgatgata gcagcaagga tcccatcgat
     2521 gtcaactatg agaagctcaa aactgacatt aaggtggttg acagagattc tgaagaagcc
     2581 gagatcatca ggaagtatgt taagaacact catgcaacca cacacaatgc gtatgacttg
     2641 gaagtcatcg atatctttaa gatagagcgt gaaggcgaat gccagcgtta caagcccttt
     2701 aagcagcttc ataaccgaag attgctgtgg cacgggtcca ggaccaccaa ctttgctggg
     2761 atcctgtccc agggtcttcg gatagccccg cctgaagcgc ccgtgacagg ctacatgttt
     2821 ggtaaaggga tctatttcgc tgacatggtc tccaagagtg ccaactactg ccatacgtct
     2881 cagggagacc caataggctt aatcctgttg ggagaagttg cccttggaaa catgtatgaa
     2941 ctgaagcacg cttcacatat cagcaagtta cccaagggca agcacagtgt caaaggtttg
     3001 ggcaaaacta cccctgatcc ttcagctaac attagtctgg atggtgtaga cgttcctctt
     3061 gggaccggga tttcatctgg tgtgaatgac acctctctac tatataacga gtacattgtc
     3121 tatgatattg ctcaggtaaa tctgaagtat ctgctgaaac tgaaattcaa ttttaagacc
     3181 tccctgtggt aactcgagca ccaccaccac caccactgag atccggctgc taacaaagcc
     3241 cgaaaggaag ctgagttggc tgctgccacc gctgagcaat aactagcata accccttggg
     3301 gcctctaaac gggtcttgag gggttttttg ctgaaaggag gaactatatc cggattggcg
     3361 aatgggnnnn nnnnnnnnnn nnnnnnnnnn nnnnnnnnnn nnnnnnnnnn nnnnnnnnnn
     3421 nnnnnnnnnn nnnnnnnnnn nnnnnnnnnn nnnnnnnnnn nnnnnnnnnn nnnnnnnnnn
     3481 nnnnnnnnnn cnnnnnnnnn nnnnnnnnnn nnnnnnnnnn nnnnnnnnnn nnnnnnnnnn
     3541 nnnnnnnnnn nnnnnnnnnn nnnnnnnnnn nnnnnnnnnn nnannnnnnn nnnnnnnnnn
     3601 nnnnnnnnnn nnnnnnnnnn nnnnnnnnnn nncctttgac gttggagtcc acgttctttn
     3661 nnnnnnnnnn nnnnnnnnnn nnnnnnnnnn nnnnnnaccc tatctcggtc tattcttttg
     3721 atttataagg gattttgccg atttcggcct attggttaaa aaatgagctg atttaacaaa
     3781 aatttaacgc gaattttaac aaaatattaa cgcttacaat ttaggtggca cttttcgggg
     3841 aaatgtgcgc ggaaccccta tttgtttatt tttctaaata cattcaaata tgtatccgct
     3901 catgaattaa ttcttagaaa aactcatcga gcatcaaatg aaactgcaat ttattcatat
     3961 caggattatc aataccatat ttttgaaaaa gccgtttctg taatgaagga gaaaactcac
     4021 cgaggcagtt ccataggatg gcaagatcct ggtatcggtc tgcgattccg actcgtccaa
     4081 catcaataca acctattaat ttcccctcgt caaaaataag gttatcaagt gagaaatcac
     4141 catgagtgac gactgaatcc ggtgagaatg gcaaaagttt atgcatttct ttccagactt
     4201 gttcaacagg ccagccatta cgctcgtcat caaaatcact cgcatcaacc aaaccgttat
     4261 tcattcgtga ttgcgcctga gcgagacgaa atacgcgatc gctgttaaaa ggacaattac
     4321 aaacaggaat cgaatgcaac cggcgcagga acactgccag cgcatcaaca atattttcac
     4381 ctgaatcagg atattcttct aatacctgga atgctgtttt cccggggatc gcagtggtga
     4441 gtaaccatgc atcatcagga gtacggataa aatgcttgat ggtcggaaga ggcataaatt
     4501 ccgtcagcca gtttagtctg accatctcat ctgtaacatc attggcaacg ctacctttgc
     4561 catgtttcag aaacaactct ggcgcatcgg gcttcccata caatcgatag attgtcgcac
     4621 ctgattgccc gacattatcg cgagcccatt tatacccata taaatcagca tccatgttgg
     4681 aatttaatcg cggcctagag caagacgttt cccgttgaat atggctcata acaccccttg
     4741 tattactgtt tatgtaagca gacagtttta ttgttcatga ccaaaatccc ttaacgtgag
     4801 ttttcgttcc actgagcgtc agaccccgta gaaaagatca aaggatcttc ttgagatcct
     4861 ttttttctgc gcgtaatctg ctgcttgcaa acaaaaaaac caccgctacc agcggtggtt
     4921 tgtttgccgg atcaagagct accaactctt tttccgaagg taactggctt cagcagagcg
     4981 cagataccaa atactgtcct tctagtgtag ccgtagttag gccaccactt caagaactct
     5041 gtagcaccgc ctacatacct cgctctgcta atcctgttac cagtggctgc tgccagtggc
     5101 gataagtcgt gtcttaccgg gttggactca agacgatagt taccggataa ggcgcagcgg
     5161 tcgggctgaa cggggggttc gtgcacacag cccagcttgg agcgaacgac ctacaccgaa
     5221 ctgagatacc tacagcgtga gctatgagaa agcgccacgc ttcccgaagg gagaaaggcg
     5281 gacaggtatc cggtaagcgg cagggtcgga acaggagagc gcacgaggga gcttccaggg
     5341 ggaaacgcct ggtatcttta tagtcctgtc gggtttcgcc acctctgact tgagcgtcga
     5401 tttttgtgat gctcgtcagg ggggcggagc ctatggaaaa acgccagcaa cgcggccttt
     5461 ttacggttcc tggccttttg ctggcctttt gctcacatgt tctttcctgc gttatcccct
     5521 gattctgtgg ataaccgtat taccgccttt gagtgagctg ataccgctcg ccgcagccga
     5581 acgaccgagc gcagcgagtc agtgagcgag gaagcggaag agcgcctgat gcggtatttt
     5641 ctccttacgc atctgtgcgg tatttcacac cgcaatggtg cactctcagt acaatctgct
     5701 ctgatgccgc atagttaagc cagtatacac tccgctatcg ctacgtgact gggtcatggc
     5761 tgcgccccga cacccgccaa cacccgctga cgcgccctga cgggcttgtc tgctcccggc
     5821 atccgcttac agacaagctg tgaccgtctc cgggagctgc atgtgtcaga ggttttcacc
     5881 gtcatcaccg aaacgcgcga ggcagctgcg gtaaagctca tcagcgtggt cgtgaagcga
     5941 ttcacagatg tctgcctgtt catccgcgtc cagctcgttg agtttctcca gaagcgttaa
     6001 tgtctggctt ctgataaagc gggccatgtt aagggcggtt ttttcctgtt tggtcactga
     6061 tgcctccgtg taagggggat ttctgttcat gggggtaatg ataccgatga aacgagagag
     6121 gatgctcacg atacgggtta ctgatgatga acatgcccgg ttactggaac gttgtgaggg
     6181 taaacaactg gcggtatgga tgcggcggga ccagagaaaa atcactcagg gtcaatgcca
     6241 gcgcttcgtt aatacagatg taggtgttcc acagggtagc cagcagcatc ctgcgatgca
     6301 gatccggaac ataatggtgc agggcgctga cttccgcgtt tccagacttt acgaaacacg
     6361 gaaaccgaag accattcatg ttgttgctca ggtcgcagac gttttgcagc agcagtcgct
     6421 tcacgttcgc tcgcgtatcg gtgattcatt ctgctaacca gtaaggcaac cccgccagcc
     6481 tagccgggtc ctcaacgaca ggagcacgat catgcgcacc cgtggggccg ccatgccggc
     6541 gataatggcc tgcttctcgc cgaaacgttt ggtggcggga ccagtgacga aggcttgagc
     6601 gagggcgtgc aagattccga ataccgcaag cgacaggccg atcatcgtcg cgctccagcg
     6661 aaagcggtcc tcgccgaaaa tgacccagag cgctgccggc acctgtccta cgagttgcat
     6721 gataaagaag acagtcataa gtgcggcgac gatagtcatg ccccgcgccc accggaagga
     6781 gctgactggg ttgaaggctc tcaagggcat cggtcgagat cccggtgcct aatgagtgag
     6841 ctaacttaca ttaattgcgt tgcgctcact gcccgctttc cagtcgggaa acctgtcgtg
     6901 ccagctgcat taatgaatcg gccaacgcgc ggggagaggc ggtttgcgta ttgggcgcca
     6961 gggtggtttt tcttttcacc agtgagacgg gcaacagctg attgcccttc accgcctggc
     7021 cctgagagag ttgcagcaag cggtccacgc tggtttgccc cagcaggcga aaatcctgtt
     7081 tgatggtggt taacggcggg atataacatg agctgtcttc ggtatcgtcg tatcccacta
     7141 ccgagatatc cgcaccaacg cgcagcccgg actcggtaat ggcgcgcatt gcgcccagcg
     7201 ccatctgatc gttggcaacc agcatcgcag tgggaacgat gccctcattc agcatttgca
     7261 tggtttgttg aaaaccggac atggcactcc agtcgccttc ccgttccgct atcggctgaa
     7321 tttgattgcg agtgagatat ttatgccagc cagccagacg cagacgcgcc gagacagaac
     7381 ttaatgggcc cgctaacagc gcgatttgct ggtgacccaa tgcgaccaga tgctccacgc
     7441 ccagtcgcgt accgtcttca tgggagaaaa taatactgtt gatgggtgtc tggtcagaga
     7501 catcaagaaa taacgccgga acattagtgc aggcagcttc cacagcaatg gcatcctggt
     7561 catccagcgg atagttaatg atcagcccac tgacgcgttg cgcgagaaga ttgtgcaccg
     7621 ccgctttaca ggcttcgacg ccgcttcgtt ctaccatcga caccaccacg ctggcaccca
     7681 gttgatcggc gcgagattta atcgccgcga caatttgcga cggcgcgtgc agggccagac
     7741 tggaggtggc aacgccaatc agcaacgact gtttgcccgc cagttgttgt gccacgcggt
     7801 tgggaatgta attcagctcc gccatcgccg cttccacttt ttcccgcgtt ttcgcagaaa
     7861 cgtggctggc ctggttcacc acgcgggaaa cggtctgata agagacaccg gcatactctg
     7921 cgacatcgta taacgttact ggtttcacat tcaccaccct gaattgactc tcttccgggc
     7981 gctatcatgc cataccgcga aaggttttgc gccattcgat ggtgtccggg atctcgacgc
     8041 tctcccttat gcgactcctg cattaggaag cagcccagta gtaggttgag gccgttgagc
     8101 accgccgccg caaggaatgg tgcatgcaag gagatggcgc ccaacagtcc cccggccacg
     8161 gggcctgcca ccatacccac gccgaaacaa gcgctcatga gcccgaagtg gcgagcccga
     8221 tcttccccat cggtgatgtc ggcgatatag gcgccagcaa ccgcacctgt ggcgccggtg
     8281 atgccggcca cgatgcgtcc ggcgtagagg atcgagatct cgatcccgcg aaat
//
